Addgene plasmid #107417: pBAD-KIRIN1-GR
Purpose: Bacterial Expression plasmid for potassium ion raitometric indicator KIRIN1-GR
Depositing lab: Robert Campbell. Depositing organization: University of Alberta. Publication: Genetically encoded fluorescent indicators for imaging intracellular potassium ion concentration. Shen Y, Wu SY, Rancic V, Aggarwal A, Qian Y, Miyashita SI, Ballanyi K, Campbell RE, Dong M. Commun Biol. 2019 Jan 14;2:18. doi: 10.1038/s42003-018-0269-2. eCollection 2019. PubMed 30652129.
Backbone
  Vector backbone: pBAD
  Vector type: Bacterial Expression
Growth in bacteria
  Bacterial resistance: Ampicillin, 100 μg/mL
  Growth temperature: 37°C
  Growth strain: DH5alpha
  Copy number: High Copy
Gene/Insert
  Gene/Insert name: KIRIN1-GR (alt name: KGR1)
  Species: Synthetic
  Insert size (bp): 1830
Terms and licenses: Academic/Nonprofit Terms; Industry Terms: Not Available to Industry
Depositor comments: Please visit https://www.biorxiv.org/content/early/2018/01/26/254383 for bioRxiv preprint.
How to cite: pBAD-KIRIN1-GR was a gift from Robert Campbell (Addgene plasmid # 107417 ; http://n2t.net/addgene:107417 ; RRID:Addgene_107417)
