[The description below was written by a language model from this plasmid's Addgene catalogue record and the feature table of its GenBank file.]
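Description:
pBAD-KIRIN1-GR is a 5,897 bp bacterial expression plasmid built on the pBAD backbone and carrying KIRIN1-GR (also called KGR1), a synthetic, genetically encoded ratiometric fluorescent indicator for potassium ions. It is propagated in E. coli at high copy number from a ColE1/pMB1-type origin and selected with ampicillin through the bla (beta-lactamase) gene driven by its own promoter. A pBR322-derived bom (basis of mobility) region is also present in the backbone.

Expression of the roughly 1.8 kb indicator insert is controlled by the araBAD promoter of the E. coli L-arabinose operon. The araC regulator gene is encoded in the opposite orientation, so transcription is held off until arabinose is supplied and can be tuned by inducer level. Upstream of the insert, the reading frame begins with a 6xHis affinity tag, the T7 gene 10 leader that promotes efficient translation, and an Xpress epitope containing an enterokinase cleavage site. This allows metal-affinity purification, immunodetection and optional tag removal. The rrnB T1 and T2 terminators lie downstream of the cassette.

The feature table does not annotate the indicator coding sequence itself, so its domain composition is not stated in the record. The only hint is a pair of EGFP-type sequencing primer sites near the 5' part of the insert, which suggests a GFP-family sequence there. The plasmid is suited to producing the tagged sensor protein in bacteria, for example for purification and in vitro characterisation of its potassium response, in the context of work on imaging intracellular potassium concentration.
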