LOCUS       Exported 5897 bp ds-DNA circular SYN 12-MAY-2021
DEFINITION  Bacterial Expression plasmid for potassium ion raitometric indicator
            KIRIN1-GR.
ACCESSION   .
VERSION     .
KEYWORDS    pBAD-KIRIN1-GR
SOURCE      synthetic DNA construct
  ORGANISM  synthetic DNA construct
REFERENCE   1 (bases 1 to 5897)
  AUTHORS   Shen Y, Wu SY, Rancic V, Aggarwal A, Qian Y, Miyashita SI, Ballanyi
            K, Campbell RE, Dong M
  TITLE     Genetically encoded fluorescent indicators for imaging intracellular
            potassium ion concentration.
  JOURNAL   Commun Biol. 2019 Jan 14;2:18. doi: 10.1038/s42003-018-0269-2.
            eCollection 2019.
  PUBMED    30652129
REFERENCE   2 (bases 1 to 5897)
  AUTHORS   .
  TITLE     Direct Submission
  JOURNAL   Exported May 12, 2021 from SnapGene Server 1.1.58
            http://www.snapgene.com
FEATURES             Location/Qualifiers
     source          1..5897
                     /organism="synthetic DNA construct"
                     /mol_type="other DNA"
     promoter        17..301
                     /gene="araBAD"
                     /label=araBAD promoter
                     /note="promoter of the L-arabinose operon of E. coli; the
                     araC regulatory gene is transcribed in the opposite
                     direction (Guzman et al., 1995)"
     primer_bind     224..243
                     /label=pBAD Forward
                     /note="For vectors with E. coli araBAD promoter, forward
                     primer"
     CDS             347..364
                     /codon_start=1
                     /product="6xHis affinity tag"
                     /label=6xHis
                     /translation="HHHHHH"
     CDS             368..400
                     /codon_start=1
                     /product="leader peptide from bacteriophage T7 gene 10"
                     /label=T7 tag (gene 10 leader)
                     /note="promotes efficient translation in E. coli"
                     /translation="MASMTGGQQMG"
     CDS             404..427
                     /codon_start=1
                     /product="Xpress(TM) epitope tag, including an enterokinase
                     recognition and cleavage site"
                     /label=Xpress(TM) tag
                     /translation="DLYDDDDK"
     primer_bind     complement(488..509)
                     /label=EGFP-N
                     /note="EGFP, reverse primer"
     primer_bind     1096..1117
                     /label=EGFP-C
                     /note="EGFP, forward primer"
     primer_bind     complement(2314..2331)
                     /label=pBAD Reverse
                     /note="For vectors with E. coli araBAD promoter, reverse
                     primer"
     terminator      2484..2570
                     /gene="Escherichia coli rrnB"
                     /label=rrnB T1 terminator
                     /note="transcription terminator T1 from the E. coli rrnB
                     gene"
     terminator      2662..2689
                     /label=rrnB T2 terminator
                     /note="transcription terminator T2 from the E. coli rrnB
                     gene"
     promoter        2708..2799
                     /gene="bla"
                     /label=AmpR promoter
     CDS             2800..3660
                     /codon_start=1
                     /gene="bla"
                     /product="beta-lactamase"
                     /label=AmpR
                     /note="confers resistance to ampicillin, carbenicillin, and
                     related antibiotics"
                     /translation="MSIQHFRVALIPFFAAFCLPVFAHPETLVKVKDAEDQLGARVGYI
                     ELDLNSGKILESFRPEERFPMMSTFKVLLCGAVLSRVDAGQEQLGRRIHYSQNDLVEYS
                     PVTEKHLTDGMTVRELCSAAITMSDNTAANLLLTTIGGPKELTAFLHNMGDHVTRLDRW
                     EPELNEAIPNDERDTTMPVAMATTLRKLLTGELLTLASRQQLIDWMEADKVAGPLLRSA
                     LPAGWFIADKSGAGERGSRGIIAALGPDGKPSRIVVIYTTGSQATMDERNRQIAEIGAS
                     LIKHW"
     primer_bind     complement(3018..3037)
                     /label=Amp-R
                     /note="Ampicillin resistance gene, reverse primer"
     rep_origin      3831..4419
                     /direction=RIGHT
                     /label=ori
                     /note="high-copy-number ColE1/pMB1/pBR322/pUC origin of
                     replication"
     primer_bind     4320..4339
                     /label=pBR322ori-F
                     /note="pBR322 origin, forward primer"
     primer_bind     4573..4590
                     /label=L4440
                     /note="L4440 vector, forward primer"
     misc_feature    4605..4745
                     /label=bom
                     /note="basis of mobility region from pBR322"
     primer_bind     complement(4671..4690)
                     /label=pRS-marker
                     /note="pRS vectors, use to sequence yeast selectable
                     marker"
     primer_bind     4831..4853
                     /label=pGEX 3'
                     /note="pGEX vectors, reverse primer"
     CDS             complement(5009..5887)
                     /codon_start=1
                     /gene="araC"
                     /product="L-arabinose regulatory protein"
                     /label=araC
                     /translation="MAEAQNDPLLPGYSFNAHLVAGLTPIEANGYLDFFIDRPLGMKGY
                     ILNLTIRGQGVVKNQGREFVCRPGDILLFPPGEIHHYGRHPEAREWYHQWVYFRPRAYW
                     HEWLNWPSIFANTGFFRPDEAHQPHFSDLFGQIINAGQGEGRYSELLAINLLEQLLLRR
                     MEAINESLHPPMDNRVREACQYISDHLADSNFDIASVAQHVCLSPSRLSHLFRQQLGIS
                     VLSWREDQRISQAKLLLSTTRMPIATVGRNVGFDDQLYFSRVFKKCTGASPSEFRAGCE
                     EKVNDVAVKLS"
ORIGIN
        1 ctcccgccat tcagagaaga aaccaattgt ccatattgca tcagacattg ccgtcactgc
       61 gtcttttact ggctcttctc gctaaccaaa ccggtaaccc cgcttattaa aagcattctg
      121 taacaaagcg ggaccaaagc catgacaaaa acgcgtaaca aaagtgtcta taatcacggc
      181 agaaaagtcc acattgatta tttgcacggc gtcacacttt gctatgccat agcattttta
      241 tccataagat tagcggatcc tacctgacgc tttttatcgc aactctctac tgtttctcca
      301 tacccgtttt ttgggctaac aggaggaatt aaccatgggg ggttctcatc atcatcatca
      361 tcatggtatg gctagcatga ctggtggaca gcaaatgggt cgggatctgt acgacgatga
      421 cgataaggat ccgagctcga gcatggtgag caagggcgag gagctgttca ccggggtggt
      481 gcccatcctg gtcgagctgg acggcgacgt aaacggccac aagttcagcg tccgcggcga
      541 gggcgagggc gatgccacca acggcaagct gaccctgaag ttcatctgca ccaccggcaa
      601 gctgcccgtg ccctggccca ccctcgtgac caccttcggc tacggcgtgg cctgcttcag
      661 ccgctacccc gaccacatga agcagcacga cttcttcaag tccgccatgc ccgaaggcta
      721 cgtccaggag cgcaccatct ctttcaagga cgacggtacc tacaagaccc gcgccgaggt
      781 gaagttcgag ggcgacaccc tggtgaaccg catcgagctg aagggcatcg acttcaagga
      841 ggacggcaac atcctggggc acaagctgga gtacaacttc aacagccaca acgtctatat
      901 cacggccgac aagcagaaga acggcatcaa ggctaacttc aagatccgcc acaacgttga
      961 ggacggcagc gtgcagctcg ccgaccacta ccagcagaac acccccatcg gcgacggccc
     1021 cgtgctgctg cccgacaacc actacctgag ccatcagtcc gccctgagca aagaccccaa
     1081 cgagaagcgc gatcacatgg tcctgctgga gttcgtgacc gccgccgtcg acggcctgtt
     1141 caacttcgtg aaggacgccg gcgagaagct gtgggatgcc gtgacaggcc agcacgacaa
     1201 ggacgaccag gccaagaagg tgcaggaaca cctgaacaag accggcatcc ccgacgccga
     1261 caaagtgaac atccagatcg ccgacggcaa ggccacagtg acaggcgacg gactgagcca
     1321 ggaagccaaa gaaaagatcc tggtggccgt gggcaacatc agcggaatcg ccagcgtgga
     1381 cgatcaagtg aaaaccgcca cccctgccac cgccagccag ttctacacag tgaagtccgg
     1441 cgacaccctg agcgccatca gcaaacaggt gtacggcaac gccaacctgt acaacaagat
     1501 tttcgaggcc aacaagccca tgctgaagtc ccccgacaaa atctaccccg gccaggtgct
     1561 gagaatcccc gaggaactgg aattcatcaa ggaaaatatg cgtatgaagg tggtcatgga
     1621 aggttcggtc aacggccacc aattcaaatg cacaggtgaa ggagaaggca atccgtacat
     1681 gggaactcaa accatgagga tcaaagtcat cgagggagga cccctgccat ttgcctttga
     1741 cattcttgcc acgtcgttca tgtatggcag ccgtactttt atcaagtacc cgaaaggcat
     1801 tcctgatttc tttaaacagt cctttcctga gggttttact tgggaaagag ttacgagata
     1861 cgaagatggt ggagtcgtca ccgtcatgca ggacaccagc cttgaggatg gctgtctcgt
     1921 ttaccacgtc caagtcagag gggtaaactt tccctccaat ggtcccgtga tgcagaagaa
     1981 gaccaagggt tgggagccta atacagagat gatgtatcca gcagatggtg gtctgagggg
     2041 atacactcat atggcactga aagttgatgg tggtggccat ctgtcttgct ctttcgtaac
     2101 aacttacagg tcaaaaaaga ccgtcgggaa catcaagatg cccggtatcc atgccgttga
     2161 tcaccgcctg gaaaggttag aggaaagtga caatgaaatg ttcgtagtac aacgcgaaca
     2221 cgcagttgcc aagttcgccg ggcttggtgg tgggatggac gagctgtaca agtaaaagct
     2281 tggctgtttt ggcggatgag agaagatttt cagcctgata cagattaaat cagaacgcag
     2341 aagcggtctg ataaaacaga atttgcctgg cggcagtagc gcggtggtcc cacctgaccc
     2401 catgccgaac tcagaagtga aacgccgtag cgccgatggt agtgtggggt ctccccatgc
     2461 gagagtaggg aactgccagg catcaaataa aacgaaaggc tcagtcgaaa gactgggcct
     2521 ttcgttttat ctgttgtttg tcggtgaacg ctctcctgag taggacaaat ccgccgggag
     2581 cggatttgaa cgttgcgaag caacggcccg gagggtggcg ggcaggacgc ccgccataaa
     2641 ctgccaggca tcaaattaag cagaaggcca tcctgacgga tggccttttt gcgtttctac
     2701 aaactctttt gtttattttt ctaaatacat tcaaatatgt atccgctcat gagacaataa
     2761 ccctgataaa tgcttcaata atattgaaaa aggaagagta tgagtattca acatttccgt
     2821 gtcgccctta ttcccttttt tgcggcattt tgccttcctg tttttgctca cccagaaacg
     2881 ctggtgaaag taaaagatgc tgaagatcag ttgggtgcac gagtgggtta catcgaactg
     2941 gatctcaaca gcggtaagat ccttgagagt tttcgccccg aagaacgttt tccaatgatg
     3001 agcactttta aagttctgct atgtggcgcg gtattatccc gtgttgacgc cgggcaagag
     3061 caactcggtc gccgcataca ctattctcag aatgacttgg ttgagtactc accagtcaca
     3121 gaaaagcatc ttacggatgg catgacagta agagaattat gcagtgctgc cataaccatg
     3181 agtgataaca ctgcggccaa cttacttctg acaacgatcg gaggaccgaa ggagctaacc
     3241 gcttttttgc acaacatggg ggatcatgta actcgccttg atcgttggga accggagctg
     3301 aatgaagcca taccaaacga cgagcgtgac accacgatgc ctgtagcaat ggcaacaacg
     3361 ttgcgcaaac tattaactgg cgaactactt actctagctt cccggcaaca attaatagac
     3421 tggatggagg cggataaagt tgcaggacca cttctgcgct cggcccttcc ggctggctgg
     3481 tttattgctg ataaatctgg agccggtgag cgtgggtctc gcggtatcat tgcagcactg
     3541 gggccagatg gtaagccctc ccgtatcgta gttatctaca cgacggggag tcaggcaact
     3601 atggatgaac gaaatagaca gatcgctgag ataggtgcct cactgattaa gcattggtaa
     3661 ctgtcagacc aagtttactc atatatactt tagattgatt taaaacttca tttttaattt
     3721 aaaaggatct aggtgaagat cctttttgat aatctcatga ccaaaatccc ttaacgtgag
     3781 ttttcgttcc actgagcgtc agaccccgta gaaaagatca aaggatcttc ttgagatcct
     3841 ttttttctgc gcgtaatctg ctgcttgcaa acaaaacaac caccgctacc agcggtggtt
     3901 tgtttgccgg atcaagagct accaactctt tttccgaagg taactggctt cagcagagcg
     3961 cagataccaa atactgtcct tctagtgtag ccgtagttag gccaccactt caagaactct
     4021 gtagcaccgc ctacatacct cgctctgcta atcctgttac cagtggctgc tgccagtggc
     4081 gataagtcgt gtcttaccgg gttggactca agacgatagt taccggataa ggcgcagcgg
     4141 tcgggctgaa cggggggttc gtgcacacag cccagcttgg agcgaacgac ctacaccgaa
     4201 ctgagatacc tacagcgtga gctatgagaa agcgccacgc ttcccgaagg gagaaaggcg
     4261 gacaggtatc cggtaagcgg cagggtcgga acaggagagc gcacgaggga gcttccaggg
     4321 ggaaacgcct ggtatcttta tagtcctgtc gggtttcgcc acctctgact tgagcgtcga
     4381 tttttgtgat gctcgtcagg ggggcggagc ctatggaaaa acgccagcaa cgcggccttt
     4441 ttacggttcc tggccttttg ctggcctttt gctcacatgt tctttcctgc gttatcccct
     4501 gattctgtgg ataaccgtat taccgccttt gagtgagctg ataccgctcg ccgcagccga
     4561 acgaccgagc gcagcgagtc agtgagcgag gaagcggaag agcgcctgat gcggtatttt
     4621 ctccttacgc atctgtgcgg tatttcacac cgcatatggt gcactctcag tacaatctgc
     4681 tctgatgccg catagttaag ccagtataca ctccgctatc gctacgtgac tgggtcatgg
     4741 ctgcgccccg acacccgcca acacccgctg acgcgccctg acgggcttgt ctgctcccgg
     4801 catccgctta cagacaagct gtgaccgtct ccgggagctg catgtgtcag aggttttcac
     4861 cgtcatcacc gaaacgcgcg aggcagcaga tcaattcgcg cgcgaaggcg aagcggcatg
     4921 cataatgtgc ctgtcaaatg gacgaagcag ggattctgca aaccctatgc tactccgtca
     4981 agccgtcaat tgtctgattc gttaccaatt atgacaactt gacggctaca tcattcactt
     5041 tttcttcaca accggcacgg aactcgctcg ggctggcccc ggtgcatttt ttaaataccc
     5101 gcgagaaata gagttgatcg tcaaaaccaa cattgcgacc gacggtggcg ataggcatcc
     5161 gggtggtgct caaaagcagc ttcgcctggc tgatacgttg gtcctcgcgc cagcttaaga
     5221 cgctaatccc taactgctgg cggaaaagat gtgacagacg cgacggcgac aagcaaacat
     5281 gctgtgcgac gctggcgata tcaaaattgc tgtctgccag gtgatcgctg atgtactgac
     5341 aagcctcgcg tacccgatta tccatcggtg gatggagcga ctcgttaatc gcttccatgc
     5401 gccgcagtaa caattgctca agcagattta tcgccagcag ctccgaatag cgcccttccc
     5461 cttgcccggc gttaatgatt tgcccaaaca ggtcgctgaa atgcggctgg tgcgcttcat
     5521 ccgggcgaaa gaaccccgta ttggcaaata ttgacggcca gttaagccat tcatgccagt
     5581 aggcgcgcgg acgaaagtaa acccactggt gataccattc gcgagcctcc ggatgacgac
     5641 cgtagtgatg aatctctcct ggcgggaaca gcaaaatatc acccggtcgg caaacaaatt
     5701 ctcgtccctg atttttcacc accccctgac cgcgaatggt gagattgaga atataacctt
     5761 tcattcccag cggtcggtcg ataaaaaaat cgagataacc gttggcctca atcggcgtta
     5821 aacccgccac cagatgggca ttaaacgagt atcccggcag caggggatca ttttgcgctt
     5881 cagccatact tttcata
//
