>Addgene plasmid #107417 | pBAD-KIRIN1-GR | depositor partial sequence | sequence record 202628 | KIRIN1-GR
ATGGTGAGCAAGGGCGAGGAGCTGTTCACCGGGGTGGTGCCCATCCTGGTCGAGCTGGACGGCGACGTAA
ACGGCCACAAGTTCAGCGTCCGCGGCGAGGGCGAGGGCGATGCCACCAACGGCAAGCTGACCCTGAAGTT
CATCTGCACCACCGGCAAGCTGCCCGTGCCCTGGCCCACCCTCGTGACCACCTTCGGCTACGGCGTGGCC
TGCTTCAGCCGCTACCCCGACCACATGAAGCAGCACGACTTCTTCAAGTCCGCCATGCCCGAAGGCTACG
TCCAGGAGCGCACCATCTCTTTCAAGGACGACGGTACCTACAAGACCCGCGCCGAGGTGAAGTTCGAGGG
CGACACCCTGGTGAACCGCATCGAGCTGAAGGGCATCGACTTCAAGGAGGACGGCAACATCCTGGGGCAC
AAGCTGGAGTACAACTTCAACAGCCACAACGTCTATATCACGGCCGACAAGCAGAAGAACGGCATCAAGG
CTAACTTCAAGATCCGCCACAACGTTGAGGACGGCAGCGTGCAGCTCGCCGACCACTACCAGCAGAACAC
CCCCATCGGCGACGGCCCCGTGCTGCTGCCCGACAACCACTACCTGAGCCATCAGTCCGCCCTGAGCAAA
GACCCCAACGAGAAGCGCGATCACATGGTCCTGCTGGAGTTCGTGACCGCCGCCGTCGACGGCCTGTTCA
ACTTCGTGAAGGACGCCGGCGAGAAGCTGTGGGATGCCGTGACAGGCCAGCACGACAAGGACGACCAGGC
CAAGAAGGTGCAGGAACACCTGAACAAGACCGGCATCCCCGACGCCGACAAAGTGAACATCCAGATCGCC
GACGGCAAGGCCACAGTGACAGGCGACGGACTGAGCCAGGAAGCCAAAGAAAAGATCCTGGTGGCCGTGG
GCAACATCAGCGGAATCGCCAGCGTGGACGATCAAGTGAAAACCGCCACCCCTGCCACCGCCAGCCAGTT
CTACACAGTGAAGTCCGGCGACACCCTGAGCGCCATCAGCAAACAGGTGTACGGCAACGCCAACCTGTAC
AACAAGATTTTCGAGGCCAACAAGCCCATGCTGAAGTCCCCCGACAAAATCTACCCCGGCCAGGTGCTGA
GAATCCCCGAGGAACTGGAATTCATCAAGGAAAATATGCGTATGAAGGTGGTCATGGAAGGTTCGGTCAA
CGGCCACCAATTCAAATGCACAGGTGAAGGAGAAGGCAATCCGTACATGGGAACTCAAACCATGAGGATC
AAAGTCATCGAGGGAGGACCCCTGCCATTTGCCTTTGACATTCTTGCCACGTCGTTCATGTATGGCAGCC
GTACTTTTATCAAGTACCCGAAAGGCATTCCTGATTTCTTTAAACAGTCCTTTCCTGAGGGTTTTACTTG
GGAAAGAGTTACGAGATACGAAGATGGTGGAGTCGTCACCGTCATGCAGGACACCAGCCTTGAGGATGGC
TGTCTCGTTTACCACGTCCAAGTCAGAGGGGTAAACTTTCCCTCCAATGGTCCCGTGATGCAGAAGAAGA
CCAAGGGTTGGGAGCCTAATACAGAGATGATGTATCCAGCAGATGGTGGTCTGAGGGGATACACTCATAT
GGCACTGAAAGTTGATGGTGGTGGCCATCTGTCTTGCTCTTTCGTAACAACTTACAGGTCAAAAAAGACC
GTCGGGAACATCAAGATGCCCGGTATCCATGCCGTTGATCACCGCCTGGAAAGGTTAGAGGAAAGTGACA
ATGAAATGTTCGTAGTACAACGCGAACACGCAGTTGCCAAGTTCGCCGGGCTTGGTGGTGGGATGGACGA
GCTGTACAAG
